Addgene plasmid #24981: pCFJ66
Depositing lab: Erik Jorgensen. Depositing organization: University of Utah. Publication: Targeted gene deletions in C. elegans using transposon excision. Frokjaer-Jensen C, Davis MW, Hollopeter G, Taylor J, Harris TW, Nix P, Lofgren R, Prestgard-Duke M, Bastiani M, Moerman DG, Jorgensen EM. Nat Methods. 2010 Jun;7(6):451-3. doi: 10.1038/nmeth.1454. Epub 2010 Apr 25. PubMed 20418868.
Backbone
  Vector backbone: pDONR221
  Backbone manufacturer: Invitrogen
  Backbone size w/o insert (bp): 2544
  Vector type: Multisite Gateway
Growth in bacteria
  Bacterial resistance: Kanamycin, 50 μg/mL
  Growth temperature: 37°C
  Growth strain: DH5alpha
  Copy number: High Copy
Gene/Insert
  Gene/Insert name: Cbr-unc-119 Punc-122::GFP
  Species: C. elegans (nematode); C. briggsae
  Insert size (bp): 4300
  Cloning method: Gateway Cloning; 5′ cloning site attB1 (destroyed during cloning); 3′ cloning site attB2R (destroyed during cloning)
  Sequencing primers: 5′ M13F; 3′ M13R
Terms and licenses: Academic/Nonprofit Terms; Industry Terms: Not Available to Industry
How to cite: pCFJ66 was a gift from Erik Jorgensen (Addgene plasmid # 24981 ; http://n2t.net/addgene:24981 ; RRID:Addgene_24981)
