[The description below was written by a language model from this plasmid's Addgene catalogue record and pLannotate feature annotations shown in this document.]
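Description:
pCFJ66 is a Multisite Gateway entry clone built in the pDONR221 backbone, carrying a roughly 4.3 kb dual-marker cassette for Caenorhabditis elegans transgenesis. It is maintained in E. coli as a high-copy plasmid through a ColE1/pUC-type origin and selected with kanamycin via the aph(3')-Ia gene. The rrnB T1 and T2 terminators upstream of the cloning region are standard pDONR elements that shield the insert from read-through transcription. The original attB sites were consumed in the BP reaction, so the insert is now flanked by attL1 and attL2. These sites allow it to be moved, alone or together with other entry fragments, into a destination vector by LR recombination.

The insert combines two visible markers in opposite orientations. The first is the C. briggsae unc-119 gene (annotated by homology to the C. elegans protein), which rescues the uncoordinated, dauer-defective phenotype of unc-119 mutant worms and so serves as a positive selection for transgene-carrying animals. The second is a GFP coding sequence on the reverse strand, driven according to the catalogue name by the unc-122 promoter, which is generally used as a coelomocyte-specific fluorescent marker. The promoter itself is not annotated in the feature table. Short hits to P element, rop, aex-5, lacI and lacZα are small fragments, most likely incidental matches or cloning remnants rather than functional parts.

The associated publication concerns targeted gene deletions in C. elegans by transposon excision. That context suggests the cassette is the selectable middle module placed between homology arms in repair templates, although the record does not spell out this use.
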