Features (pLannotate 1.2.2; 14 found; start..end, strand, type, name):
     34..133     +  protein_bind   attL1: mutant version of attL; recombination site for the Gateway® LR reaction LR Clonase™
    993..1010    -  misc_feature   P element 5' end (fragment): No description available
   1121..1963    +  CDS            unc-119: UN119_CAEEL - Experimental evidence at protein level: Swiss-Prot protein existence level 1. Myristoyl-binding protein that acts as a cargo adapter: specifically binds the myristoyl moiety of a subset of N-terminally myristoylated proteins and is required for their localization. Plays a key role in ciliary membrane localization of proteins. Required for the establishment or function of the nervous system. From Caenorhabditis elegans.
   2328..2363    -  CDS            rop (fragment): Rop protein, which maintains plasmids at low copy number; rop
   2491..2643    -  CDS            aex-5 (fragment): AEX5_CAEEL - Also known as kpc-3 From Caenorhabditis elegans.
   3264..4124    -  CDS            sg25: sg25 is a basic (constitutively fluorescent) green fluorescent protein published in 1997, derived from Aequorea victoria.
   4420..4519    -  protein_bind   attL2: mutant version of attL; recombination site for the Gateway® LR reaction LR Clonase™
   4537..4555    -  promoter       T7 promoter: promoter for bacteriophage T7 RNA polymerase
   4689..5498    +  CDS            KanR: aminoglycoside phosphotransferase; aph(3')-Ia; confers resistance to kanamycin in bacteria or G418 (Geneticin®) in eukaryotes
   5645..6233    +  rep_origin     ori: high-copy-number ColE1/pMB1/pBR322/pUC origin of replication
   6416..6508    +  CDS            lacI (fragment): lac repressor; lacI; The lac repressor binds to the lac operator to inhibit transcription in E. coli. This inhibition can be relieved by adding lactose or isopropyl-β-D-thiogalactopyranoside (IPTG).
   6563..6590    -  terminator     rrnB T2 terminator: transcription terminator T2 from the E. coli rrnB gene
   6722..6765    +  terminator     rrnB T1 terminator: Escherichia coli rrnB; transcription terminator T1 from the E. coli rrnB gene
   6812..18      -  CDS            lacZα (fragment) (across the origin): LacZα fragment of β-galactosidase; lacZ fragment
>Addgene plasmid #24981 | pCFJ66 | depositor full sequence | sequence record 11533 | Author sequence
TGTAAAACGACGGCCAGTCTTAAGCTCGGGCCCCAAATAATGATTTTATTTTGACTGATAGTGACCTGTT
CGTTGCAACAAATTGATGAGCAATGCTTTTTTATAATGCCAACTTTGTACAAAAAAGCAGGCTCTTTGAG
CCAATTTATCCAAGTCCTTGTAAAAAGTATTCGAAAATTGTTAACGGATAAAATGTTTATTATAATATCA
AAAACAATTTGTCAGTTGACCACTTTTTGATATATTTGACAGAAACCGGGATGAATTGGCTCAAAGTTAG
GGCGCCCTTCTATTACAGGGTTTCTGATAACAAACCGGTTATTAACTCCCAACAAGGGATGATTTCAATT
CATCATGCTCAAATTGACCCAAATTAAGTTACATGACAAATTCATCGCCCTTTTCAACTCTTCTTGGCTC
ATCATCTGTTATTCTGTTCCTATTCTGTCTGCACCCTATACCCCTTTGCATACTCTCTCGTCATTCCTTT
CTTGGATAGTGTCTTCTTCTCCCCAGCTCTGCTACTTCTATGACTTGCGCCCGCTGCTTTTCCGCTCGTT
CCTCTCCTCTCTGACGTCTTCTTCTGCTTCTTTTCTCCTTCCTTTTTCCCTTCTCAATCTTCCTCTTTTT
CCCATTTCTGTCAATCATTCGAAGAAGAAGAAGAAGAAGACCCTCATTCATTTCATTTTTTTTTCTGTCG
GTGTGTGCTGCTCGGTTAAGAGTGAGCTCTCTATTCCACGTCTTCTTCTTTTTCTTCTTCGATTCGAATC
AATCACTCCACCAAAACGCATTCGTTTTTGGGATTCACCCCGCGGTTCGCAATAGGTTTCTTTTTCAAAT
TATTAGCGTTATAAATAGAAAATGGTGGAGTTTCAATAAAAATGATAATTTACAAAGTGTATTTTGATTA
CATGTACTCAAAAAGGTTGAAATTTTTCATACCAGTTTTCCGGAAATCCATCTGATATCATTATCGTATT
TTTCTTTTTAAAAATGTTTTCAAAAAAAAACAAAATATAGCTGGTTATTTGGCACCCTCTAATTACCATT
TTCCTGTCACACCACACTCTTTTCCTTCTTCCACTTCTTTCCGTTTTCAGCCGCTTCCAACCAAACCGAT
ATGAAAGCCGAGCAACAACAATCGATTCCACCCGGCTCGGCGACCTTCCCGTCGCAGGTGAGACTCAGAA
AACTAGAGAAACCGCTCAACTAACTCTTGATATCCGATTTCATTCTTTTCTCTTTTCTTTTTGTTGAACT
TTTCCATATTTCCAGATGCCACGGCCACCACCAAGCACCGAACAAGGAATCACAACGGAATCGGAGCTTG
CGAAGAAAGCTCAAATCACTCCGAACGACGTTTTAGCACTTCCGGGAATCACTCAAGGTATCTTGCTCCC
TTTGGATTTCAGTTTAAAACATAAATTTAGGATTCTTATGCTCCCCATCTGCGAACATCTATAACATCGA
GTTCACCAAGTTCCAAATCCGTGATCTGGACACTGAGCAAGTGCTTTTCGAGATCGCCAAACCGGAGAAC
GATCAGGAGAATGATGAGTCGCCACAGGAGTCGGCAAGATACGTGCGTTATAGATTTGCTCCAAACTTTT
TGAAACTCAAAACGGTCGGAGCAACTGTGGAATTCAAAGTAGGAGACATCCCAATCCATCATTTCCGAAT
GATCGAACGTCACTTCTTCAAAGATCGCCTTCTGAAGTGTTTTGACTTTGAATTCGGATTCTGTATTCCG
AATTCACGAAACAACTGTGAACATATCTATGAGTTCCCTCAACTCTCTCAACAACTCAGTGAGTCATTAT
TCTAAAAAGTACAATTCAAAAGACTAATCTCTTTTTCAGTGGACGACATGATCAACAATCCAAACGAGAC
TCGTTCTGACAGCTTCTATTTCGTCGATAACAAACTCGTCATGCACAACAAAGCCGACTACTCATATGAT
GCATAAATATTTAATACAAAAATGTTCTGGATAATTATTCTGTCGAATAGAAAAAAAACTCCAAATGTGA
TTAAATTCCAATAATTCCTGTCTAGTTTGTTCCTTCCCCTTCCCCTTCTCATGTTCAATGCATTCCTAAG
CTTTTCAGTTCCCCCCTTGTTTCTATATTTTTTCGCTGTCCTGTCACACTCGCTAAAAACACTAATCACA
CGGAAATCTGTTTTCAATAAAAACTCCAACTTTAACTCATTTTCAATTTCAACTGAAAGATTTTTTCATT
AGAGAATGTCTAGAACTAGGCGGCCGCCCGGGCAGATCTGGCATCCGCTTACAGACAAGCTGTGACCGTC
TCCGGGAGCTGCATGTGTCAGAGGTTTTCACCGTCATCACCGAAACGCGCGAGACGAAAGGGCCCGTACG
GCCGACTAGTAGGAAACAGTTATGTTTGGTATATTGGGAATGTATTCTGTCATTTAAGGCAAAAACCCCA
TAGACACTACTCCACTTTCAAATTATCAACTTCTACTCACCTTCCACTGAGCCTCAAACCCAAACCTTCT
TCCGATCTTTCTTGCATCGTGCTCATCAATACTTGTGATTTTAGCAAGAAAAACGCCGTCCTCGAAATCT
TGACAAACAATAGGGGAAACCCCAAAAAGCAAAAGCAGGAAAATTAATTTCATAAACTTTCACTTGATTG
AAAAATTCCAAAAATACTCCAAAACTTTTTCACGATGAGCATGATTTGACGTCATGAGAGGCCCAGACGT
GCGAAGAAATAAAAATTGCGGTCATAAACTGAAACGTAACATATGATAAGGTATTTTGTGTGCGGTTTTT
TCTATGATGTTTCAAAAAAATTTATCAGAAGTAAAAAACATAAGAAGTGTACACAGAACATTGTGTAGAT
TTTGGGATAGAATTATTATTAATGGGGGGAGGGAGCACAATTTTTTTCGACTTTTTATTACGAATTAATT
CTATTTTTGAATCTACACAATTTCATTGTTAGAGGTGACTTAAAAGAAGCTAAAAAACAAAGAAATTAAG
AGAAGTTTTTTGATAATAACAAAAATAGGGGGTGGGAGCACAGGGAGAAAGAGCATGTAGGGATGTTGAA
GAGTAATTGGACTTAGAAGTCAGAGGCACGGGCGCGAGATGCTGAAAATTTAAATATTACTCGTTAGTTA
GTAGAACTCAGTTTAAACTTACTCTGATGACAGCGGCCCCTATTATTTTTGACACCAGACAAGTTGGTAA
TGGTAGCGACCGGCGCTCAGTTGGAATTCTACGAATGCTATTTGTATAGTTCATCCATGCCATGTGTAAT
CCCAGCAGCTGTTACAAACTCAAGAAGGACCATGTGGTCTCTCTTTTCGTTGGGATCTTTCGAAAGGGCA
GATTGTGTGGACAGGTAATGGTTGTCTGGTAAAAGGACAGGGCCATCGCCAATTGGAGTATTTTGTTGAT
AATGGTCTGCTAGTTGAACGCTTCCATCTTCAATGTTGTGTCTAATTTTGAAGTTCTGAAAATTTAAATA
TAATCCGTTAGTTAGTAAGTCCAAGTTTAAACTTACAACTTTGATTCCATTCTTTTGTTTGTCTGCCATG
ATGTATACATTGTGTGAGTTATAGTTGTATTCCAATTTGTGTCCAAGAATGTTTCCATCTTCTTTAAAAT
CAATACCTTTTAACTCGATTCTATTAACAAGGGTATCACCTTCAAACTTGACTTCAGCACCTGAAAATTT
AAATATGTATGGTTAGTTAGTACCGAACTGTTTAAACTTACGTGTCTTGTAGTTCCCGTCATCTTTGAAA
AATATAGTTCTTTCCTGTACATAACCTTCGGGCATGGCACTCTTGAAAAAGTCATGCCGTTTCATATGAT
CTGGGTATCTCGAGAAGCATTGAACACCATAACAGAAAGTAGTGACAAGTGTTGGCTGAAAATTTAAATA
ATCAGGGTTAGTTAGTATATATATGTTTAAACTTACCCATGGAACAGGTAGTTTTCCAGTAGTGCAAATA
AATTTAAGGGTAAGTTTTCCGTATGTTGCATCACCTTCACCCTCTCCACTGACAGAAAATTTGTGCCCAT
TAACATCACCATCTAATTCAACAAGAATTGGGACAACTCCAGTGAAAAGTTCTTCTCCTTTACTCATTTT
TTCTACCGGTACCCTCAAGGGTCCTCCTGAAAATGTTCTATGTTATGTTAGTATCATTCGAAACATACCT
TTGGGTCCTTTGGCCAATCCCGGGGATCCTGTCGCAACCATATTGTGAGCCCAATGAAGTAAAATTTCAT
GCTAGTTGCCAGAATATAGTGGTAATATGATATGCACGTAGAATAAACAAATTGTTGACTGATAGTCATT
TCCGTGGGGTTTTGGAAATGTTTAGAATAAGTCTCCAAATATTGCGTGAAGGATGAGAAATGAGGGAAAC
TGCGTGTCTACCCAGCTTTCTTGTACAAAGTTGGCATTATAAGAAAGCATTGCTTATCAATTTGTTGCAA
CGAACAGGTCACTATCAGTCAAAATAAAATCATTATTTGCCATCCAGCTGATATCCCCTATAGTGAGTCG
TATTACATGGTCATAGCTGTTTCCTGGCAGCTCTGGCCCGTGTCTCAAAATCTCTGATGTTACATTGCAC
AAGATAAAATAATATCATCATGAACAATAAAACTGTCTGCTTACATAAACAGTAATACAAGGGGTGTTAT
GAGCCATATTCAACGGGAAACGTCGAGGCCGCGATTAAATTCCAACATGGATGCTGATTTATATGGGTAT
AAATGGGCTCGCGATAATGTCGGGCAATCAGGTGCGACAATCTATCGCTTGTATGGGAAGCCCGATGCGC
CAGAGTTGTTTCTGAAACATGGCAAAGGTAGCGTTGCCAATGATGTTACAGATGAGATGGTCAGACTAAA
CTGGCTGACGGAATTTATGCCTCTTCCGACCATCAAGCATTTTATCCGTACTCCTGATGATGCATGGTTA
CTCACCACTGCGATCCCCGGAAAAACAGCATTCCAGGTATTAGAAGAATATCCTGATTCAGGTGAAAATA
TTGTTGATGCGCTGGCAGTGTTCCTGCGCCGGTTGCATTCGATTCCTGTTTGTAATTGTCCTTTTAACAG
CGATCGCGTATTTCGTCTCGCTCAGGCGCAATCACGAATGAATAACGGTTTGGTTGATGCGAGTGATTTT
GATGACGAGCGTAATGGCTGGCCTGTTGAACAAGTCTGGAAAGAAATGCATAAACTTTTGCCATTCTCAC
CGGATTCAGTCGTCACTCATGGTGATTTCTCACTTGATAACCTTATTTTTGACGAGGGGAAATTAATAGG
TTGTATTGATGTTGGACGAGTCGGAATCGCAGACCGATACCAGGATCTTGCCATCCTATGGAACTGCCTC
GGTGAGTTTTCTCCTTCATTACAGAAACGGCTTTTTCAAAAATATGGTATTGATAATCCTGATATGAATA
AATTGCAGTTTCATTTGATGCTCGATGAGTTTTTCTAATCAGAATTGGTTAATTGGTTGTAACACTGGCA
GAGCATTACGCTGACTTGACGGGACGGCGCAAGCTCATGACCAAAATCCCTTAACGTGAGTTACGCGTCG
TTCCACTGAGCGTCAGACCCCGTAGAAAAGATCAAAGGATCTTCTTGAGATCCTTTTTTTCTGCGCGTAA
TCTGCTGCTTGCAAACAAAAAAACCACCGCTACCAGCGGTGGTTTGTTTGCCGGATCAAGAGCTACCAAC
TCTTTTTCCGAAGGTAACTGGCTTCAGCAGAGCGCAGATACCAAATACTGTTCTTCTAGTGTAGCCGTAG
TTAGGCCACCACTTCAAGAACTCTGTAGCACCGCCTACATACCTCGCTCTGCTAATCCTGTTACCAGTGG
CTGCTGCCAGTGGCGATAAGTCGTGTCTTACCGGGTTGGACTCAAGACGATAGTTACCGGATAAGGCGCA
GCGGTCGGGCTGAACGGGGGGTTCGTGCACACAGCCCAGCTTGGAGCGAACGACCTACACCGAACTGAGA
TACCTACAGCGTGAGCTATGAGAAAGCGCCACGCTTCCCGAAGGGAGAAAGGCGGACAGGTATCCGGTAA
GCGGCAGGGTCGGAACAGGAGAGCGCACGAGGGAGCTTCCAGGGGGAAACGCCTGGTATCTTTATAGTCC
TGTCGGGTTTCGCCACCTCTGACTTGAGCGTCGATTTTTGTGATGCTCGTCAGGGGGGCGGAGCCTATGG
AAAAACGCCAGCAACGCGGCCTTTTTACGGTTCCTGGCCTTTTGCTGGCCTTTTGCTCACATGTTCTTTC
CTGCGTTATCCCCTGATTCTGTGGATAACCGTATTACCGCCTTTGAGTGAGCTGATACCGCTCGCCGCAG
CCGAACGACCGAGCGCAGCGAGTCAGTGAGCGAGGAAGCGGAAGAGCGCCCAATACGCAAACCGCCTCTC
CCCGCGCGTTGGCCGATTCATTAATGCAGCTGGCACGACAGGTTTCCCGACTGGAAAGCGGGCAGTGAGC
GCAACGCAATTAATACGCGTACCGCTAGCCAGGAAGAGTTTGTAGAAACGCAAAAAGGCCATCCGTCAGG
ATGGCCTTCTGCTTAGTTTGATGCCTGGCAGTTTATGGCGGGCGTCCTGCCCGCCACCCTCCGGGCCGTT
GCTTCACAACGTTCAAATCCGCTCCCGGCGGATTTGTCCTACTCAGGAGAGCGTTCACCGACAAACAACA
GATAAAACGAAAGGCCCAGTCTTCCGACTGAGCCTTTCGTTTTATTTGATGCCTGGCAGTTCCCTACTCT
CGCGTTAACGCTAGCATGGATGTTTTCCCAGTCACGACGT
