>Addgene plasmid #24981 | pCFJ66 | addgene partial sequence | sequence record 30946 | 24981 with M13pUC-fwd
TATGATTTTATTTTGACTGATAGTGACCTGTTCGTTGCAACAAATTGATGAGCAATGCTTTTTTATAATG
CCAACTTTGTACAAAAAAGCAGGCTCTTTGAGCCAATTTATCCAAGTCCTTGTAAAAAGTATTCGAAAAT
TGTTAACGGATAAAATGTTTATTATAATATCAAAAACAATTTGTCAGTTGACCACTTTTTGATATATTTG
ACAGAAACCGGGATGAATTGGCTCAAAGTTAGGGCGCCCTTCTATTACAGGGTTTCTGATAACAAACCGG
TTATTAACTCCCAACAAGGGATGATTTCAATTCATCATGCTCAAATTGACCCAAATTAAGTTACATGACA
AATTCATCGCCCTTTTCAACTCTTCTTGGCTCATCATCTGTTATTCTGTTCCTATTCTGTCTGCACCCTA
TACCCCTTTGCATACTCTCTCGTCATTCCTTTCTTGGATAGTGTCTTCTTCTCCCCAGCTCTGCTACTTC
TATGACTTGCGCCCGCTGCTTTTCCGCTCGTTCCTCTCCTCTCTGACGTCTTCTTCTGCTTCTTTTCTCC
TTCCTTTTTCCCTTCTCAATCTTCCTCTTTTTCCCATTTCTGTCAATCATTCGAAGAAGAAGAAGAAGAA
GACCCTCATTCATTTCATTTTTTTTTCTGTCGGTGTGTGCTGCTCGGTTAAGAGTGAGCTCTCTATTCCA
CGTCTTCTTCTTTTTCTTCTTCGATTCGAATCAATCACTCCACCAAAACGCATTCGTTTTTGGGATTCAC
CCCGCGGTTCGCAATAGGTTTCTTTTTCAAATTATTAGCGTTATAAATAGAAAATGGTGGAGTTTCAATA
AAAATGATAATTTACAAAGTGNATTTTGATTACATGTACTCAAAAGGTTGAAATTTTCATACCAGTTTC
