>Addgene plasmid #24981 | pCFJ66 | addgene partial sequence | sequence record 30947 | 24981 with GFP-F
AATAGCATTCGTAGAATTCCAACTGAGCGCCGGTCGCTACCATTACCAACTTGTCTGGTGTCAAAAATAA
TAGGGGCCGCTGTCATCAGAGTAAGTTTAAACTGAGTTCTACTAACTAACGAGTAATATTTAAATTTTCA
GCATCTCGCGCCCGTGCCTCTGACTTCTAAGTCCAATTACTCTTCAACATCCCTACATGCTCTTTCTCCC
TGTGCTCCCACCCCCTATTTTTGTTATTATCAAAAAACTTCTCTTAATTTCTTTGTTTTTTAGCTTCTTT
TAAGTCACCTCTAACAATGAAATTGTGTAGATTCAAAAATAGAATTAATTCGTAATAAAAAGTCGAAAAA
AATTGTGCTCCCTCCCCCCATTAATAATAATTCTATCCCAAAATCTACACAATGTTCTGTGTACACTTCT
TATGTTTTTTACTTCTGATAAATTTTTTTGAAACATCATAGAAAAAACCGCACACAAAATACCTTATCAT
ATGTTACGTTTCAGTTTATGACCGCAATTTTTATTTCTTCGCACGTCTGGGCCTCTCATGACGTCAAATC
ATGCTCATCGTGAAAAAGTTTTGGAGTATTTTTGGAATTTTTCAATCAAGTGAAAGTTTATGAAATTAAT
TTTCCTGCTTTTGCTTTTTGGGGTTTCCCCTATTGTTTGTCAAGATTTCGAGGACGGCGTTTTTCTTGCT
AAAATCACAAGTATTGATGAGCACGATGCAAGAAAGATCGGAAGAAGGTTTGGGTTTGAGGCTCAGTGGA
AGGTGAGTAGAAGTTGATAATTTGAAAGTGGAGTAGTGTCTATGGGGTTTTTGCCTTAAATGACAGAATA
CATTCCCAATATACCAAACAT
